Addgene plasmid #46310: pGEX-4T-1-p19-T7-EGFPFL
Depositing lab: Judy Lieberman. Depositing organization: Boston Children's Hospital. Publication: Efficient and specific gene knockdown by small interfering RNAs produced in bacteria. Huang L, Jin J, Deighan P, Kiner E, McReynolds L, Lieberman J. Nat Biotechnol. 2013 Apr;31(4):350-6. doi: 10.1038/nbt.2537. Epub 2013 Mar 10. PubMed 23475073.
Backbone
  Vector backbone: pGEX-4T-1
  Backbone size w/o insert (bp): 4941
  Total vector size (bp): 7005
  Vector type: Bacterial Expression ; pro-siRNA
Growth in bacteria
  Bacterial resistance: Ampicillin, 100 μg/mL
  Growth temperature: 37°C
  Growth strain: DH5alpha
  Copy number: Unknown
Gene/Insert 1
  Gene/Insert name: p19
  Species: Tomato bushy stunt virus
  Insert size (bp): 519
  GenBank ID: AJ288942
  Tag / fusion protein: GST (N terminal on backbone); 6XHis (C terminal on insert)
  Cloning method: Restriction Enzyme; 5′ cloning site BamHI (unknown if destroyed); 3′ cloning site SacI (unknown if destroyed)
  Sequencing primers: 5′ GGGCTGGCAAGCCACGTTTGGTG; 3′ CCGGGAGCTGCATGTGTCAGAGG
Gene/Insert 2
  Gene/Insert name: EGFPFL DNA-1
  Species: Synthetic
  Insert size (bp): 720
  Cloning method: Restriction Enzyme; 5′ cloning site SacI (unknown if destroyed); 3′ cloning site XhoI (unknown if destroyed)
  Sequencing primers: 5′ ATGGAACGAGCTATACAAGGA; 3′ CCGGGAGCTGCATGTGTCAGAGG
Gene/Insert 3
  Gene/Insert name: linker
  Species: Synthetic
  Insert size (bp): 32
  Cloning method: Restriction Enzyme; 5′ cloning site XhoI (unknown if destroyed); 3′ cloning site SalI (unknown if destroyed)
  Sequencing primers: 5′ ATGGAACGAGCTATACAAGGA; 3′ CCGGGAGCTGCATGTGTCAGAGG
Gene/Insert 4
  Gene/Insert name: EGFPFL DNA-2
  Species: Synthetic
  Insert size (bp): 720
  Cloning method: Restriction Enzyme; 5′ cloning site SalI (unknown if destroyed); 3′ cloning site NotI (unknown if destroyed)
  Sequencing primers: 5′ ATGGAACGAGCTATACAAGGA; 3′ CCGGGAGCTGCATGTGTCAGAGG
Terms and licenses: Academic/Nonprofit Terms; Industry Terms: Not Available to Industry
Depositor comments: IMPORTANT NOTE: Addgene was unable to sequence this plasmid to our usual standards of quality control due to the hairpin nature of the insert. More information about this plasmid can be found in a Dec. 2013 Nature Protocols paper from the Lieberman lab; PMID: 24177290
How to cite: pGEX-4T-1-p19-T7-EGFPFL was a gift from Judy Lieberman (Addgene plasmid # 46310 ; http://n2t.net/addgene:46310 ; RRID:Addgene_46310)
