[The description below was written by a language model from this plasmid's Addgene catalogue record.]
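Description:
pGEX-4T-1-p19-T7-EGFPFL is a bacterial expression plasmid of about 7 kb, built on the pGEX-4T-1 backbone and designed to produce "pro-siRNAs", small interfering RNAs made inside E. coli. It is maintained under ampicillin selection. The record gives no feature table, lists the copy number as unknown, and does not describe the origin of replication or promoters explicitly. pGEX vectors generally drive GST fusions from an IPTG-inducible tac promoter, and the "T7" in the plasmid name suggests a T7 promoter upstream of the hairpin cassette, but neither point is confirmed in the fields.

The payload has two functional parts. The first is the 519 bp p19 coding sequence from Tomato bushy stunt virus, cloned between BamHI and SacI so that it is fused to the backbone's N-terminal GST and carries a C-terminal 6xHis tag. p19 is a viral suppressor of RNA silencing that binds short double-stranded RNAs of siRNA length, so it can capture and stabilise such species in the cell and allow their recovery through the affinity tags. The second part consists of two 720 bp full-length EGFP segments (EGFPFL DNA-1 and DNA-2) separated by a 32 bp synthetic linker and inserted sequentially through SacI, XhoI, SalI and NotI sites. The depositor describes the insert as a hairpin, implying that the two copies are inverted relative to each other and that the transcript folds into a long EGFP double-stranded RNA with the linker as its loop. Bacterial processing of this RNA would yield EGFP-targeting siRNAs bound by p19, for use in gene knockdown experiments. The repository notes that the hairpin structure prevented sequence verification to its usual standard.
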