>Addgene plasmid #46310 | pGEX-4T-1-p19-T7-EGFPFL | depositor partial sequence | sequence record 65427 | BamHI to NotI site
GGATCCATGGAACGAGCTATACAAGGAAACGACGCTAGGGAACAAGCTAACAGTGAACGTTGGGATGGAG
GATCAGGAGGTACCACTTCTCCCTTCAAACTTCCTGACGAAAGTCCGAGTTGGACTGAGTGGCGGCTACA
TAACGATGAGACGAATTCGAATCAAGATAATCCCCTTGGTTTCAAGGAAAGCTGGGGTTTCGGGAAAGTT
GTATTTAAGAGATATCTCAGATACGACAGGACGGAAGCTTCACTGCACAGAGTCCTTGGATCTTGGACGG
GAGATTCGGTTAACTATGCAGCATCTCGATTTTTCGGTTTCGACCAGATCGGATGTACCTATAGTATTCG
GTTTCGAGGAGTTAGTATCACCGTTTCTGGAGGGTCGCGAACTCTTCAGCATCTCTGTGAGATGGCAATT
CGGTCTAAGCAAGAACTGCTACAGCTTGCCCCAATCGAAGTGGAAAGTAATGTATCAAGAGGATGCCCTG
AAGGTACTCAAACCTTCGAAAAAGAAAGCGAGCACCACCACCACCACCACTGAATCTAATACGACTCACT
ATAGGGGAGCTCATGGTGAGCAAGGGCGAGGAGCTGTTCACCGGGGTGGTGCCCATCCTGGTCGAGCTGG
ACGGCGACGTAAACGGCCACAAGTTCAGCGTGTCCGGCGAGGGCGAGGGCGATGCCACCTACGGCAAGCT
GACCCTGAAGTTCATCTGCACCACCGGCAAGCTGCCCGTGCCCTGGCCCACCCTCGTGACCACCCTGACC
TACGGCGTGCAGTGCTTCAGCCGCTACCCCGACCACATGAAGCAGCACGACTTCTTCAAGTCCGCCATGC
CCGAAGGCTACGTCCAGGAGCGCACCATCTTCTTCAAGGACGACGGCAACTACAAGACCCGCGCCGAGGT
GAAGTTCGAGGGCGACACCCTGGTGAACCGCATCGAGCTGAAGGGCATCGACTTCAAGGAGGACGGCAAC
ATCCTGGGGCACAAGCTGGAGTACAACTACAACAGCCACAACGTCTATATCATGGCCGACAAGCAGAAGA
ACGGCATCAAGGTGAACTTCAAGATCCGCCACAACATCGAGGACGGCAGCGTGCAGCTCGCCGACCACTA
CCAGCAGAACACCCCCATCGGCGACGGCCCCGTGCTGCTGCCCGACAACCACTACCTGAGCACCCAGTCC
GCCCTGAGCAAAGACCCCAACGAGAAGCGCGATCACATGGTCCTGCTGGAGTTCGTGACCGCCGCCGGGA
TCACTCTCGGCATGGACGAGCTGTACAAGTAGCTCGAGTCTAGAGGGCCCGTTTAAACCCGCTGATCAGC
GTCGACCTACTTGTACAGCTCGTCCATGCCGAGAGTGATCCCGGCGGCGGTCACGAACTCCAGCAGGACC
ATGTGATCGCGCTTCTCGTTGGGGTCTTTGCTCAGGGCGGACTGGGTGCTCAGGTAGTGGTTGTCGGGCA
GCAGCACGGGGCCGTCGCCGATGGGGGTGTTCTGCTGGTAGTGGTCGGCGAGCTGCACGCTGCCGTCCTC
GATGTTGTGGCGGATCTTGAAGTTCACCTTGATGCCGTTCTTCTGCTTGTCGGCCATGATATAGACGTTG
TGGCTGTTGTAGTTGTACTCCAGCTTGTGCCCCAGGATGTTGCCGTCCTCCTTGAAGTCGATGCCCTTCA
GCTCGATGCGGTTCACCAGGGTGTCGCCCTCGAACTTCACCTCGGCGCGGGTCTTGTAGTTGCCGTCGTC
CTTGAAGAAGATGGTGCGCTCCTGGACGTAGCCTTCGGGCATGGCGGACTTGAAGAAGTCGTGCTGCTTC
ATGTGGTCGGGGTAGCGGCTGAAGCACTGCACGCCGTAGGTCAGGGTGGTCACGAGGGTGGGCCAGGGCA
CGGGCAGCTTGCCGGTGGTGCAGATGAACTTCAGGGTCAGCTTGCCGTAGGTGGCATCGCCCTCGCCCTC
GCCGGACACGCTGAACTTGTGGCCGTTTACGTCGCCGTCCAGCTCGACCAGGATGGGCACCACCCCGGTG
AACAGCTCCTCGCCCTTGCTCACCATGCGGCCGC
