>Addgene plasmid #46310 | pGEX-4T-1-p19-T7-EGFPFL | addgene partial sequence | sequence record 67474 | pGEX5
CTCCCAATCGGACTGGTTCCGCGTGGATCCATGGAACGAGCTATACAAGGAAACGACGCTAGGGAACAAG
CTAACAGTGAACGTTGGGATGGAGGATCAGGAGGTACCACTTCTCCCTTCAAACTTCCTGACGAAAGTCC
GAGTTGGACTGAGTGGCGGCTACATAACGATGAGACGAATTCGAATCAAGATAATCCCCTTGGTTTCAAG
GAAAGCTGGGGTTTCGGGAAAGTTGTATTTAAGAGATATCTCAGATACGACAGGACGGAAGCTTCACTGC
ACAGAGTCCTTGGATCTTGGACGGGAGATTCGGTTAACTATGCAGCATCTCGATTTTTCGGTTTCGACCA
GATCGGATGTACCTATAGTATTCGGTTTCGAGGAGTTAGTATCACCGTTTCTGGAGGGTCGCGAACTCTT
CAGCATCTCTGTGAGATGGCAATTCGGTCTAAGCAAGAACTGCTACAGCTTGCCCCAATCGAAGTGGAAA
GTAATGTATCAAGAGGATGCCCTGAAGGTACTCAAACCTTCGAAAAAGAAAGCGAGCACCACCACCACCA
CCACTGAATCTAATACGACTCACTATAGGGGAGCTTCATGGTGAGC
